Addgene plasmid #39724: KHBD00676
Depositing lab: Bart Deplancke. Depositing organization: Swiss Federal Institute of Technology (EPFL). Publication: Automated protein-DNA interaction screening of Drosophila regulatory elements. Korneel Hens, Jean-Daniel Feuz, Alina Isakova, Antonina Lagovitina, Andreas Massouras, Julien Bryois, Patrick Callaerts, Susan E. Celniker, Bart Deplancke. Nat Methods. 2011 Oct 30;8(12):1065-70. 10.1038/nmeth.1763 PubMed 22037703.
Backbone
  Vector backbone: pDONR221
  Backbone manufacturer: Invitrogen
  Backbone size w/o insert (bp): 2536
  Vector type: Gateway DONR vector
Growth in bacteria
  Bacterial resistance: Kanamycin, 50 μg/mL
  Growth temperature: 37°C
  Growth strain: DH5alpha
  Copy number: High Copy
Gene/Insert
  Gene/Insert name: CG42277 (alt names: FBgn0003263; rn; rotund)
  Species: D. melanogaster (fly)
  Insert size (bp): 2835
  Entrez Gene: rn (a.k.a. Dmel_CG42277, 5.3, CG10040, CG14600, CG14601, CG14603, CG32466, CG32467, CG42277, Dipr, Dmel\CG42277, Dmel_CG32466, Dmel_CG32467, P5.3, roe)
  Promoter: none
  Cloning method: Gateway Cloning
  Sequencing primers: 5′ M13-F20; 3′ M13R
Terms and licenses: Academic/Nonprofit Terms; Industry Terms: Not Available to Industry
Depositor comments: Please note that the ORFs in this collection were cloned open-ended (without a stop codon).
How to cite: KHBD00676 was a gift from Bart Deplancke (Addgene plasmid # 39724 ; http://n2t.net/addgene:39724 ; RRID:Addgene_39724)
