[The description below was written by a language model from this plasmid's Addgene catalogue record.]
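Description:
KHBD00676 is a Gateway entry clone built in the pDONR221 backbone (Invitrogen), carrying the open reading frame of the Drosophila melanogaster gene rotund (rn, CG42277, FBgn0003263). The vector is a high-copy bacterial plasmid propagated in standard E. coli cloning strains such as DH5alpha and selected with kanamycin. The backbone without insert is listed as 2536 bp and the insert as 2835 bp. No feature table accompanies the record, so the positions of individual elements cannot be described. As is usual for clones made by Gateway recombination into a pDONR vector, the insert would be expected to sit between att recombination sites, and M13 forward and reverse primer sites in the backbone are used to sequence it from either end.

The plasmid contains no promoter for the insert, so it is not an expression construct in itself. It serves as a shuttle from which the rotund coding sequence can be moved by Gateway recombination into destination vectors that supply promoters, tags or fusion partners. The depositor notes that ORFs in this collection were cloned open-ended, without a stop codon, which permits in-frame C-terminal fusions after transfer and means that a destination vector must provide translation termination. The clone belongs to a collection associated with a study on automated protein-DNA interaction screening of Drosophila regulatory elements. This suggests it is intended as a source of the ORF for building fusion constructs for such assays, although the record does not specify the particular destination vectors or assay formats used.
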