>Addgene plasmid #39724 | KHBD00676 | depositor partial sequence | sequence record 50164 | KHBD00676 sequence 2835 bps
ATGATTATGCATGGTACCTGGTACAAGGGACCTCAGTTGGCGCACCATCCTCACTCGAATCCGCATAACA
GTTCGCACGGCCACAGTGACTACCACCAGTTCCGCTCGTACCCCTCGTTCGTTGTAACGCCCTACCACGA
TGGCCATGTCCAGGGCCCGGCCACGCCCACTCCATGCACGGCCCCGCCAACGCCCTGCAACGGTCCAGTT
CCAGTTTCAGTTCCAGTTTCGATTCCCGTCTGCCACACCGGCGGCCAAGGTTCGCCAGTAATTGTCGAGA
GCTCATTTGCAATCGCCGCCGCCGCCGCTGCAGCGGCTGCTGCCGTCGCCGTCGGAGGATCCAGTGCCAC
GCCCCTGCTGCCCAGTCCGCCCATCAAGATCGAGCAGGTCTTTGGCGAGCCCTCTTCGCTTGGAGCCGTC
GTTGAGGATTACGCGCTGGGACTAGATTGCCCCGTGGAACACACGTTTCGAAAGCCGCACAACAACAACG
GTTACTCGTGGTCCACCGGCAACAACAACGAGGTTGTCAGTCATAGCAGCAACGGCCACACCAACAACCA
CCCAACAACACCACCCACTCCGCCCAACGAGGCCAGCGCCACCCAAGCGACTTCAGTGTCCGCAATTAAT
TTGAATCAAGCCCAACCCGCATCACAGACGCGTTCAAACTTTGGCAGCTCCATAAAGTCACCACCATCAG
AACCGGACGCGGTCACTGCTGCCACGTGCAAAAGTCAGGAGAATAACTCCGGCCAGAACCCCACCCCCAA
CTCCCTCTCCGATCACAACCCGGCTCACAACCTTAACTCGAATTCAACGGCCGCTGCCGTGGCCGCCGCT
GCCGCCGCCGCCGCCGCTGCCAACATGCCGATCGGCGGCGTCCAGGGTCAGAATCCCACCCAGGGCCTGG
TCCACTGGATGAGTGCCGTGATGGCCGAGCACATGACCGGCCAGACGCACCACGATCCTGGCGCCGTAGG
CATGCACTACATGTGGAACGGGAACGTTGACCATGCCAAAGACATAAGCGATTACAATCTTTGGCCGCCA
ACGCCGCGCAGTCATCAGCATGCCAGCGAGCATCACCCGATGTCCCTGAAGCAGGAGTACGAGGCCAAAA
TGAACGACCACCATCACAACAATCTGCAGAAAGGTCACTTTCTGGATGACAATCGTCTGGAGCATCACGC
GGTTACCGGACAAGGTGGCCTGGGTCTGGGCGCATCCAACGGAGTTGGCGGAGGAGGCGGTGGCGCCTCC
GTGGTTGGAAATTCCAGTCTGGGCGCCAGCTCCCACCACGCCGTCGCCGCCGCCCACCATCACAACCAGG
CGGTGGCAGCTGCTTCGGCGGCCGCTTTACTGGTGGTGCCCCAGCCGATCAATGCCAGCAAAATGGGCGG
ACCCGGCGGAGTCTCCTCGGTGGCGGGTGGACATGCCACCGGCGGAGGGAGTGGACGCAAGTATCAGTGC
AAAATGTGCCCCCAGATTTTTAGCTCGAAGGCAGATCTCCAGCTGCACACGCAGATCCACATGCGGGAGG
CGAAGCCGTATAAGTGCACCCAGTGCTCGAAGGCCTTCGCCAACTCGTCGTATCTGTCGCAGCACACCCG
GATCCACCTGGGCATCAAGCCGTACCGCTGTGAGATCTGCCAGCGAAAGTTCACGCAGCTCTCGCATTTG
CAGCAGCACATCCGGACGCATACGGGCGACAAGCCGTACAAGTGCAGGCATCCCGGCTGCCAGAAGGCCT
TCTCGCAGCTCTCCAACCTGCAGTCGCACTCGCGGTGCCACCAGACGGACAAGCCGTTCAAGTGCAACTC
CTGCTACAAGTGCTTCTCCGACGAGCCTTCGCTGCTGGAGCACATCCCCAAGCACAAGGAGTCGAAGCAC
CTGAAGACGCACATCTGCCAGTACTGCGGCAAGTCCTACACCCAGGAGACCTACCTGACCAAGCACATGC
AGAAGCACGCGGAGCGGACGGACAAGCGGCCACCTATCGTGCCAGGCAGTGCGGCGGCCATTGCAGCGGC
GGCCGCGGCAGCTGCCGGCGGATCCGCCAACCCGGCAAATGGACCGCCTCCACCTCCCAATCCCGCCCAG
CATCAGCGCAACAACCTGGGCCTGCCCCCAGTCTCGATTGCCCCCAGCGACAACGGCTACTGGCCAAAGG
TAAGTCCGGACTCGGCCGCTGCAGCCAACGCCATGGAGGTGATGCACCAGCAGCAGCAGCAGCAACAACA
ACAGCAGCAGCAGCAGCAGCAGCAGCAACAGCAGCAGCAGGCGCACCACCACCATCCGCAACACGGAGTC
CCGCCGCAGCAACATGTCCCGCCCCAGCAGCAGCAGCAGCAGCAACAACAACAGCAGCAACACCACCATC
CGCAGCAGCAACCTCCTCCGCAGCACAGCATGGAAGCCCACTACGCTCAGCCGACGGCTCCCAACGGATC
CCAAAGCAACGGACACGGCGCGGAGTTGCAGCCTCATCATCGCATGCCCGATCCGGTGCGGGAGGATATT
GCCTCGACCCCCAGTGCCGTGGGCCCCTATGACGCCGCATCAATAACGAAAACCACCAGCAACTCGGCGT
TCACGCCGATAAACTCGATGCCACCGCACCTGAACTCGCTGAGCCACCACCCGATGGCCCAGCGGCCCTA
TCTCTACGATGCCATCAGCTTCCCGAACAAGAACGTGAACCAGAACAACGCGAACGCGTTCCCCAACCAG
CTGATCTCGCTGCACCAGATCCGCAACTACGCCCACCAGCCGGCGGGACTGATGGCGGGGGAGCACCTGC
TGGGCGTGAGCGTGGGTCCTGGGAAGGACAAGGGA
