>Addgene plasmid #39724 | KHBD00676 | addgene partial sequence | sequence record 53127 | M13-F20 5'-TGTAAAACGACGGCCAGT-3'
GATTTTATTTTGACTGATAGTGACCTGTTCGTTGCAACAAATTGATGAGCAATGCTTTTTTATAATGCCA
ACTTTGTACAAAAAAGTTGGCACCATGATTATGCATGGTACCTGGTACAAGGGACCTCAGTTGGCGCACC
ATCCTCACTCGAATCCGCATAACAGTTCGCACGGCCACAGTGACTACCACCAGTTCCGCTCGTACCCCTC
GTTCGTTGTAACGCCCTACCACGATGGCCATGTCCAGGGCCCGGCCACGCCCACTCCATGCACGGCCCCG
CCAACGCCCTGCAACGGTCCAGTTCCAGTTTCAGTTCCAGTTTCGATTCCCGTCTGCCACACCGGCGGCC
AAGGTTCGCCAGTAATTGTCGAGAGCTCATTTGCAATCGCCGCCGCCGCCGCTGCAGCGGCTGCTGCCGT
CGCCGTCGGAGGATCCAGTGCCACGCCCCTGCTGCCCAGTCCGCCCATCAAGATCGAGCAGGTCTTTGGC
GAGCCCTCTTCGCTTGGAGCCGTCGTTGAGGATTACGCGCTGGGACTAGATTGCCCCGTGGAACACACGT
TTCGAAAGCCGCACAACAACAACGGTTACTCGTGGTCCACCGGCAACAACAACGAGGTTGTCAGTCATAG
CAGCAACGGCCACACCAACAACCACCCAACAACACCACCCACTCCGCCCAACGAGGCCAGCGCCACCCAA
GCGACTTCAGTGTCCGCAATTAATTTGAATCAAGCCCAACCCGCATCACAGACGCGTTCAAACTTTGGCA
GCTCCATAAAGTCACCACCATCAGAACCGGACGCGGTCACTGCTGCCACGTGCAA
