>Addgene plasmid #39724 | KHBD00676 | addgene partial sequence | sequence record 53132 | M13R
ATAATGATTTTATTTTGACTGATAGTGACCTGTTCGTTGCAACAAATTGATAAGCAATGCTTTCTTATAA
TGCCAACTTTGTACAAGAAAGTTGGCAATCCCTTGTCCTTCCCAGGACCCACGCTCACGCCCAGCAGGTG
CTCCCCCGCCATCAGTCCCGCCGGCTGGTGGGCGTAGTTGCGGATCTGGTGCAGCGAGATCAGCTGGTTG
GGGAACGCGTTCGCGTTGTTCTGGTTCACGTTCTTGTTCGGGAAGCTGATGGCATCGTAGAGATAGGGCC
GCTGGGCCATCGGGTGGTGGCTCAGCGAGTTCAGGTGCGGTGGCATCGAGTTTATCGGCGTGAACGCCGA
GTTGCTGGTGGTTTTCGTTATTGATGCGGCGTCATAGGGGCCCACGGCACTGGGGGTCGAGGCAATATCC
TCCCGCACCGGATCGGGCATGCGATGATGAGGCTGCAACTCCGCGCCGTGTCCGTTGCTTTGGGATCCGT
TGGGAGCCGTCGGCTGAGCGTAGTGGGCTTCCATGCTGTGCTGCGGAGGAGGTTGCTGCTGCGGATGGTG
GTGTTGCTGCTGTTGTTGTTGCTGCTGCTGCTGCTGCTGGGGCGGGACATGTTGCTGCGGCGGGACTCCG
TGTTGCGGATGGTGGTGGTGCGCCTGCTGCTGCTGTTGCTGCTGCTGCTGCTGCTGCTGCTGTTGTTGTT
GCTGCTGCTGCTGCTGGTGCATCACCTCCATGGCGTTGGCTGCAGCGGCCGAGTCCGGACTTACCTTTGG
CCAGTAGCCGTTGTCGCTGGGGGCAATCGAGACTGGGGGCAGGCCCAGGTTGTTGCGCTGATGCTG
